Addgene plasmid #231370: pAAV.minCMVe-SCP1-SaCas9-W3SynpA
Purpose: SCP1 promoter-driven SaCas9 with truncated CMV enhancer and short synthetic terminator sequence.
Depositing lab: Viviana Gradinaru. Depositing organization: California Institute of Technology. Publication: Spatial genomics of AAV vectors reveals mechanism of transcriptional crosstalk that enables targeted delivery of large genetic cargo. Coughlin GM, Borsos M, Barcelona BH, Appling N, Mayfield AMH, Mackey ED, Eser RA, Jackson CR, Chen X, Kumar SR, Gradinaru V. Nat Biotechnol. 2025 Mar 20. doi: 10.1038/s41587-025-02565-4. PubMed 40113953.
Backbone
  Vector backbone: pAAV
  Vector type: AAV
Growth in bacteria
  Bacterial resistance: Ampicillin, 100 μg/mL
  Growth temperature: 30°C
  Growth strain: NEB Stable
  Copy number: High Copy
Gene/Insert
  Gene/Insert name: SaCas9
  Species: Other
  Insert size (bp): 3336
  Cloning method: Gibson Cloning
Terms and licenses: Academic/Nonprofit Terms; Industry Terms: Not Available to Industry
How to cite: pAAV.minCMVe-SCP1-SaCas9-W3SynpA was a gift from Viviana Gradinaru (Addgene plasmid # 231370 ; http://n2t.net/addgene:231370 ; RRID:Addgene_231370)
