[The description below was written by a language model from this plasmid's Addgene catalogue record and pLannotate feature annotations shown in this document.]
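Description:
pAAV.minCMVe-SCP1-SaCas9-W3SynpA is an AAV transfer plasmid (pAAV backbone, about 6.9 kb) designed to express Staphylococcus aureus Cas9 from a deliberately compact expression cassette. It is maintained in bacteria through a high-copy ColE1/pUC-type origin and selected with ampicillin via the β-lactamase gene and its native promoter. The backbone also carries an f1 phage origin and small remnants of the pBR322 bom and rop regions. Two AAV2 inverted terminal repeats flank the payload; these are the cis elements needed for replication and packaging of the intervening DNA into recombinant AAV particles when rep, cap and helper functions are supplied in trans.

Between the ITRs, a truncated fragment of the human CMV immediate-early enhancer sits upstream of the SaCas9 coding sequence. According to the catalogue entry, transcription is driven by the SCP1 promoter, a short synthetic core promoter. It was not picked up as a separate feature by the automated annotation, but would fall in the gap between the enhancer and the open reading frame. The SaCas9 reading frame continues into a C-terminal bipartite nucleoplasmin nuclear localization signal and a 3xHA epitope tag for detection. Downstream, two WPRE fragments, consistent with the shortened "W3" element in the name, support post-transcriptional expression, followed by a short synthetic polyadenylation signal. No guide RNA cassette is annotated, so the sgRNA would presumably need to be supplied separately. The minimised regulatory elements keep this large nuclease cargo within AAV packaging limits, and the associated work concerns transcriptional crosstalk between AAV vectors as a route to targeted delivery of large genetic cargo.
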