Features (pLannotate 1.2.2; 18 found; start..end, strand, type, name):
    113..162     +  misc_feature   bom (fragment): basis of mobility region from pBR322
    163..618     -  rep_origin     f1 ori (sequence partly withheld): f1 bacteriophage origin of replication; arrow indicates direction of (+) strand synthesis
    637..688     +  misc_feature   bom (fragment): basis of mobility region from pBR322
    693..833     -  repeat_region  AAV2 ITR: inverted terminal repeat of adeno-associated virus serotype 2 inverted
    848..1096    +  enhancer       CMV enhancer (fragment): human cytomegalovirus immediate early enhancer
   1241..4396    +  CDS            cas9: CAS9_STAAU - Experimental evidence at protein level: Swiss-Prot protein existence level 1. CRISPR (clustered regularly interspaced short palindromic repeat) is an adaptive immune system that provides protection against mobile genetic elements (viruses, transposable elements and conjugative plasmids). CRISPR clusters contain spacers, sequences complementary to antecedent mobile elements, and target invading nucleic acids. CRISPR clusters are transcribed and processed into CRISPR RNA (crRNA). In type II CRISPR systems correct processing of pre-crRNA requires a trans- encoded small RNA (tracrRNA)
   4397..4444    +  CDS            nucleoplasmin NLS: bipartite nuclear localization signal from nucleoplasmin
   4451..4467    +  CDS            3xHA (fragment): three tandem HA epitope tags
   4478..4494    +  CDS            3xHA (fragment): three tandem HA epitope tags
   4505..4533    +  CDS            3xHA (fragment): three tandem HA epitope tags
   4543..4700    +  misc_feature   WPRE (fragment): woodchuck hepatitis virus posttranscriptional regulatory element
   4706..4790    +  misc_feature   WPRE (fragment): woodchuck hepatitis virus posttranscriptional regulatory element
   4794..4842    +  polyA_signal   poly(A) signal: synthetic polyadenylation signal
   4861..5001    +  repeat_region  AAV2 ITR: inverted terminal repeat of adeno-associated virus serotype 2 inverted
   5063..5651    -  rep_origin     ori: high-copy-number ColE1/pMB1/pBR322/pUC origin of replication
   5822..6682    -  CDS            AmpR: β-lactamase; bla; confers resistance to ampicillin, carbenicillin, and related antibiotics
   6683..6787    -  promoter       AmpR promoter: bla
   6882..11      +  CDS            rop (fragment) (across the origin): Rop protein, which maintains plasmids at low copy number; rop
>Addgene plasmid #231370 | pAAV.minCMVe-SCP1-SaCas9-W3SynpA | addgene full sequence | sequence record 459842 | Addgene NGS Result
AAAACCTCTGACACATGCAGCTCCCGGAGACGGTCACAGCTTGTCTGTAAGCGGATGCCGGGAGCAGACA
AGCCCGTCAGGGCGCGTCAGCGGGTGTTGGCGGGTGTCGGGGCTGGCTTAACTATGCGGCATCAGAGCAG
ATTGTACTGAGAGTGCACCATAAAATTGTAAACGTTAATATTTTGTTAAAATTCGCGTTAAATTTTTGTT
AAATCAGCTCATTTTTTAACCAATAGACCGAAATCGGCAAAATCCCTTATAAATCAAAAGAATAGCCCGA
GATAGAGT
[37 nt withheld, positions 289-325]
AAAGAACGTGGACTCCAACGTCAAAGG
[141 nt withheld, positions 353-493]
G
[46 nt withheld, positions 495-540]
A
[95 nt withheld, positions 542-636]
TATGCGGTGTGAAATACCGCACAGATGCGTAAGGAGAAAATACCGCATCAGGCGCCCCTGCAGGCAGCTG
CGCGCTCGCTCGCTCACTGAGGCCGCCCGGGCAAAGCCCGGGCGTCGGGCGACCTTTGGTCGCCCGGCCT
CAGTGAGCGAGCGAGCGCGCAGAGAGGGAGTGGCCAACTCCATCACTAGGGGTTCCTGCGGCCGCCTCGA
GCCATTGACGTCAATAATGACGTATGTTCCCATAGTAACGCCAATAGGGACTTTCCATTGACGTCAATGG
GTGGAGTATTTACGGTAAACTGCCCACTTGGCAGTACATCAAGTGTATCATATGCCAAGTACGCCCCCTA
TTGACGTCAATGACGGTAAATGGCCCGCCTGGCATTATGCCCAGTACATGACCTTATGGGACTTTCCTAC
TTGGCAGTACATCTACGTATTAGTCATCGCTATTACCATGGTACTTATATAAGGGGGTGGGGGCGCGTTC
GTCCTCAGTCGCGATCGAACACTCGAGCCGAGCAGACGTGCCTACGGACCGACCGGTGCCACCATGGCCC
CAAAGAAGAAGCGGAAGGTCGGTATCCACGGAGTCCCAGCAGCCAAGCGGAACTACATCCTGGGCCTGGA
CATCGGCATCACCAGCGTGGGCTACGGCATCATCGACTACGAGACACGGGACGTGATCGATGCCGGCGTG
CGGCTGTTCAAAGAGGCCAACGTGGAAAACAACGAGGGCAGGCGGAGCAAGAGAGGCGCCAGAAGGCTGA
AGCGGCGGAGGCGGCATAGAATCCAGAGAGTGAAGAAGCTGCTGTTCGACTACAACCTGCTGACCGACCA
CAGCGAGCTGAGCGGCATCAACCCCTACGAGGCCAGAGTGAAGGGCCTGAGCCAGAAGCTGAGCGAGGAA
GAGTTCTCTGCCGCCCTGCTGCACCTGGCCAAGAGAAGAGGCGTGCACAACGTGAACGAGGTGGAAGAGG
ACACCGGCAACGAGCTGTCCACCAAAGAGCAGATCAGCCGGAACAGCAAGGCCCTGGAAGAGAAATACGT
GGCCGAACTGCAGCTGGAACGGCTGAAGAAAGACGGCGAAGTGCGGGGCAGCATCAACAGATTCAAGACC
AGCGACTACGTGAAAGAAGCCAAACAGCTGCTGAAGGTGCAGAAGGCCTACCACCAGCTGGACCAGAGCT
TCATCGACACCTACATCGACCTGCTGGAAACCCGGCGGACCTACTATGAGGGACCTGGCGAGGGCAGCCC
CTTCGGCTGGAAGGACATCAAAGAATGGTACGAGATGCTGATGGGCCACTGCACCTACTTCCCCGAGGAA
CTGCGGAGCGTGAAGTACGCCTACAACGCCGACCTGTACAACGCCCTGAACGACCTGAACAATCTCGTGA
TCACCAGGGACGAGAACGAGAAGCTGGAATATTACGAGAAGTTCCAGATCATCGAGAACGTGTTCAAGCA
GAAGAAGAAGCCCACCCTGAAGCAGATCGCCAAAGAAATCCTCGTGAACGAAGAGGATATTAAGGGCTAC
AGAGTGACCAGCACCGGCAAGCCCGAGTTCACCAACCTGAAGGTGTACCACGACATCAAGGACATTACCG
CCCGGAAAGAGATTATTGAGAACGCCGAGCTGCTGGATCAGATTGCCAAGATCCTGACCATCTACCAGAG
CAGCGAGGACATCCAGGAAGAACTGACCAATCTGAACTCCGAGCTGACCCAGGAAGAGATCGAGCAGATC
TCTAATCTGAAGGGCTATACCGGCACCCACAACCTGAGCCTGAAGGCCATCAACCTGATCCTGGACGAGC
TGTGGCACACCAACGACAACCAGATCGCTATCTTCAACCGGCTGAAGCTGGTGCCCAAGAAGGTGGACCT
GTCCCAGCAGAAAGAGATCCCCACCACCCTGGTGGACGACTTCATCCTGAGCCCCGTCGTGAAGAGAAGC
TTCATCCAGAGCATCAAAGTGATCAACGCCATCATCAAGAAGTACGGCCTGCCCAACGACATCATTATCG
AGCTGGCCCGCGAGAAGAACTCCAAGGACGCCCAGAAAATGATCAACGAGATGCAGAAGCGGAACCGGCA
GACCAACGAGCGGATCGAGGAAATCATCCGGACCACCGGCAAAGAGAACGCCAAGTACCTGATCGAGAAG
ATCAAGCTGCACGACATGCAGGAAGGCAAGTGCCTGTACAGCCTGGAAGCCATCCCTCTGGAAGATCTGC
TGAACAACCCCTTCAACTATGAGGTGGACCACATCATCCCCAGAAGCGTGTCCTTCGACAACAGCTTCAA
CAACAAGGTGCTCGTGAAGCAGGAAGAAAACAGCAAGAAGGGCAACCGGACCCCATTCCAGTACCTGAGC
AGCAGCGACAGCAAGATCAGCTACGAAACCTTCAAGAAGCACATCCTGAATCTGGCCAAGGGCAAGGGCA
GAATCAGCAAGACCAAGAAAGAGTATCTGCTGGAAGAACGGGACATCAACAGGTTCTCCGTGCAGAAAGA
CTTCATCAACCGGAACCTGGTGGATACCAGATACGCCACCAGAGGCCTGATGAACCTGCTGCGGAGCTAC
TTCAGAGTGAACAACCTGGACGTGAAAGTGAAGTCCATCAATGGCGGCTTCACCAGCTTTCTGCGGCGGA
AGTGGAAGTTTAAGAAAGAGCGGAACAAGGGGTACAAGCACCACGCCGAGGACGCCCTGATCATTGCCAA
CGCCGATTTCATCTTCAAAGAGTGGAAGAAACTGGACAAGGCCAAAAAAGTGATGGAAAACCAGATGTTC
GAGGAAAAGCAGGCCGAGAGCATGCCCGAGATCGAAACCGAGCAGGAGTACAAAGAGATCTTCATCACCC
CCCACCAGATCAAGCACATTAAGGACTTCAAGGACTACAAGTACAGCCACCGGGTGGACAAGAAGCCTAA
TAGAGAGCTGATTAACGACACCCTGTACTCCACCCGGAAGGACGACAAGGGCAACACCCTGATCGTGAAC
AATCTGAACGGCCTGTACGACAAGGACAATGACAAGCTGAAAAAGCTGATCAACAAGAGCCCCGAAAAGC
TGCTGATGTACCACCACGACCCCCAGACCTACCAGAAACTGAAGCTGATTATGGAACAGTACGGCGACGA
GAAGAATCCCCTGTACAAGTACTACGAGGAAACCGGGAACTACCTGACCAAGTACTCCAAAAAGGACAAC
GGCCCCGTGATCAAGAAGATTAAGTATTACGGCAACAAACTGAACGCCCATCTGGACATCACCGACGACT
ACCCCAACAGCAGAAACAAGGTCGTGAAGCTGTCCCTGAAGCCCTACAGATTCGACGTGTACCTGGACAA
TGGCGTGTACAAGTTCGTGACCGTGAAGAATCTGGATGTGATCAAAAAAGAAAACTACTACGAAGTGAAT
AGCAAGTGCTATGAGGAAGCTAAGAAGCTGAAGAAGATCAGCAACCAGGCCGAGTTTATCGCCTCCTTCT
ACAACAACGATCTGATCAAGATCAACGGCGAGCTGTATAGAGTGATCGGCGTGAACAACGACCTGCTGAA
CCGGATCGAAGTGAACATGATCGACATCACCTACCGCGAGTACCTGGAAAACATGAACGACAAGAGGCCC
CCCAGGATCATTAAGACAATCGCCTCCAAGACCCAGAGCATTAAGAAGTACAGCACAGACATTCTGGGCA
ACCTGTATGAAGTGAAATCTAAGAAGCACCCTCAGATCATCAAAAAGGGCAAAAGGCCGGCGGCCACGAA
AAAGGCCGGCCAGGCAAAAAAGAAAAAGGGATCCTACCCATACGATGTTCCAGATTACGCTTACCCATAC
GATGTTCCAGATTACGCTTACCCATACGATGTTCCAGATTACGCTTAAGAATTCATAATCAACCTCTGGA
TTACAAAATTTGTGAAAGATTGACTGGTATTCTTAACTATGTTGCTCCTTTTACGCTATGTGGATACGCT
GCTTTAATGCCTTTGTATCATGCTATTGCTTCCCGTATGGCTTTCATTTTCTCCTCCTTGTATAAATCCT
GGTTAGTTCTTGCCACGGCGGAACTCATCGCCGCCTGCCTTGCCCGCTGCTGGACAGGGGCTCGGCTGTT
GGGCACTGACAATTCCGTGGTGTTTATAATAAAATATCTTTATTTTCATTACATCTGTGTGTTGGTTTTT
TGTGTGCAAGGTACCTTGGGCCGCAGGAACCCCTAGTGATGGAGTTGGCCACTCCCTCTCTGCGCGCTCG
CTCGCTCACTGAGGCCGGGCGACCAAAGGTCGCCCGACGCCCGGGCTTTGCCCGAGCGGCCTCAGTGAGC
GAGCGAGCGCGCAGCTGCCTGCAGGACATGTGAGCAAAAGGCCAGCAAAAGGCCAGGAACCGTAAAAAGG
CCGCGTTGCTGGCGTTTTTCCATAGGCTCCGCCCCCCTGACGAGCATCACAAAAATCGACGCTCAAGTCA
GAGGTGGCGAAACCCGACAGGACTATAAAGATACCAGGCGTTTCCCCCTGGAAGCTCCCTCGTGCGCTCT
CCTGTTCCGACCCTGCCGCTTACCGGATACCTGTCCGCCTTTCTCCCTTCGGGAAGCGTGGCGCTTTCTC
ATAGCTCACGCTGTAGGTATCTCAGTTCGGTGTAGGTCGTTCGCTCCAAGCTGGGCTGTGTGCACGAACC
CCCCGTTCAGCCCGACCGCTGCGCCTTATCCGGTAACTATCGTCTTGAGTCCAACCCGGTAAGACACGAC
TTATCGCCACTGGCAGCAGCCACTGGTAACAGGATTAGCAGAGCGAGGTATGTAGGCGGTGCTACAGAGT
TCTTGAAGTGGTGGCCTAACTACGGCTACACTAGAAGAACAGTATTTGGTATCTGCGCTCTGCTGAAGCC
AGTTACCTTCGGAAAAAGAGTTGGTAGCTCTTGATCCGGCAAACAAACCACCGCTGGTAGCGGTGGTTTT
TTTGTTTGCAAGCAGCAGATTACGCGCAGAAAAAAAGGATCTCAAGAAGATCCTTTGATCTTTTCTACGG
GGTCTGACGCTCAGTGGAACGAAAACTCACGTTAAGGGATTTTGGTCATGAGATTATCAAAAAGGATCTT
CACCTAGATCCTTTTAAATTAAAAATGAAGTTTTAAATCAATCTAAAGTATATATGAGTAAACTTGGTCT
GACAGTTACCAATGCTTAATCAGTGAGGCACCTATCTCAGCGATCTGTCTATTTCGTTCATCCATAGTTG
CCTGACTCCCCGTCGTGTAGATAACTACGATACGGGAGGGCTTACCATCTGGCCCCAGTGCTGCAATGAT
ACCGCGGCTTCCACGCTCACCGGCTCCAGATTTATCAGCAATAAACCAGCCAGCCGGAAGGGCCGAGCGC
AGAAGTGGTCCTGCAACTTTATCCGCCTCCATCCAGTCTATTAATTGTTGCCGGGAAGCTAGAGTAAGTA
GTTCGCCAGTTAATAGTTTGCGCAACGTTGTTGCCATTGCTACAGGCATCGTGGTGTCACGCTCGTCGTT
TGGTATGGCTTCATTCAGCTCCGGTTCCCAACGATCAAGGCGAGTTACATGATCCCCCATGTTGTGCAAA
AAAGCGGTTAGCTCCTTCGGTCCTCCGATCGTTGTCAGAAGTAAGTTGGCCGCAGTGTTATCACTCATGG
TTATGGCAGCACTGCATAATTCTCTTACTGTCATGCCATCCGTAAGATGCTTTTCTGTGACTGGTGAGTA
CTCAACCAAGTCATTCTGAGAATAGTGTATGCGGCGACCGAGTTGCTCTTGCCCGGCGTCAATACGGGAT
AATACCGCGCCACATAGCAGAACTTTAAAAGTGCTCATCATTGGAAAACGTTCTTCGGGGCGAAAACTCT
CAAGGATCTTACCGCTGTTGAGATCCAGTTCGATGTAACCCACTCGTGCACCCAACTGATCTTCAGCATC
TTTTACTTTCACCAGCGTTTCTGGGTGAGCAAAAACAGGAAGGCAAAATGCCGCAAAAAAGGGAATAAGG
GCGACACGGAAATGTTGAATACTCATACTCTTCCTTTTTCAATATTATTGAAGCATTTATCAGGGTTATT
GTCTCATGAGCGGATACATATTTGAATGTATTTAGAAAAATAAACAAATAGGGGTTCCGCGCACATTTCC
CCGAAAAGTGCCACCTGACGTCTAAGAAACCATTATTATCATGACATTAACCTATAAAAATAGGCGTATC
ACGAGGCCCTTTCGTCTCGCGCGTTTCGGTGATGACGGTG
